Addgene plasmid #169264: p414GPD-3xFLAG-Nop4 dE8
Purpose: S. cerevisiae (yeast) vector for constitutive expression of 3xFLAG-Nop4 delta Exon 8
Depositing lab: Susan Baserga. Depositing organization: Yale University. Publication: Biallelic splicing variants in the nucleolar 60S assembly factor RBM28 cause the ribosomopathy ANE syndrome. Bryant CJ, Lorea CF, de Almeida HL Jr, Weinert L, Vedolin L, Pinto E Vairo F, Baserga SJ. Proc Natl Acad Sci U S A. 2021 May 11;118(19). pii: 2017777118. doi: 10.1073/pnas.2017777118. PubMed 33941690.
Backbone
  Vector backbone: p414GPD
  Vector type: Yeast Expression
  Selectable markers: TRP1
Growth in bacteria
  Bacterial resistance: Ampicillin, 100 μg/mL
  Growth temperature: 37°C
  Growth strain: DH5alpha
  Copy number: High Copy
Gene/Insert
  Gene/Insert name: Nop4 delta E8
  Species: S. cerevisiae (budding yeast)
  Mutation: deleted region corresponding to human Exon 8
  Entrez Gene: NOP4 (a.k.a. NOP77)
  Promoter: GPD
  Tag / fusion protein: 3xFLAG (N terminal on insert)
  Cloning method: Gibson Cloning
  Sequencing primers: 5′ GACGGTAGGTATTGATTGTAATTCTGT; 3′ TTCGGTTAGAGCGGATGTGG
Terms and licenses: Academic/Nonprofit Terms; Industry Terms: Not Available to Industry
How to cite: p414GPD-3xFLAG-Nop4 dE8 was a gift from Susan Baserga (Addgene plasmid # 169264 ; http://n2t.net/addgene:169264 ; RRID:Addgene_169264)
