[The description below was written by a language model from this plasmid's Addgene catalogue record and pLannotate feature annotations shown in this document.]
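Description:
p414GPD-3xFLAG-Nop4 dE8 is a yeast–E. coli shuttle plasmid built on the p414GPD backbone for constitutive expression of a mutant form of the S. cerevisiae nucleolar protein Nop4 (also called Nop77). In bacteria it replicates from a high-copy ColE1/pUC-type origin and is selected with ampicillin through the β-lactamase gene. In yeast it is maintained as a centromeric plasmid through a CEN6/ARS element, which generally gives low, stable copy number, and is selected by tryptophan prototrophy through the TRP1 marker and its own promoter. An f1 origin, T3 and T7 promoters, and remnants of lac/lacZα and pBR322 sequences are carried over from the pBluescript-derived backbone.

The expression cassette places the strong constitutive GPD (TDH3/GAP) promoter upstream of an N-terminal 3xFLAG epitope, followed by an attB1 Gateway recombination site, the Nop4 coding sequence, and the CYC1 transcription terminator. The insert carries a deletion of the region of yeast Nop4 corresponding to exon 8 of the human orthologue. The feature table annotates NOP4 only as a fragment of about 760 nt ending just before the terminator, which is shorter than a simple internal deletion would suggest; the record does not explain this, so the exact extent of the encoded protein should be checked against the sequence.

Nop4 is required for 60S ribosomal subunit synthesis, probably through processing of 27S pre-rRNA to mature 25S rRNA. The associated publication concerns splicing variants in the human 60S assembly factor RBM28 that cause ANE syndrome, so this construct evidently models such a variant in yeast. The FLAG tag allows detection or immunoprecipitation of the mutant protein.
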