Features (pLannotate 1.2.2; 23 found; start..end, strand, type, name):
    405..497     +  CDS            lacI (fragment): lac repressor; lacI; The lac repressor binds to the lac operator to inhibit transcription in E. coli. This inhibition can be relieved by adding lactose or isopropyl-β-D-thiogalactopyranoside (IPTG).
    510..531     +  protein_bind   CAP binding site: CAP binding activates transcription in the presence of cAMP. E. coli catabolite activator protein
    546..576     +  promoter       lac promoter: promoter for the E. coli lac operon
    584..600     +  protein_bind   lac operator: The lac repressor binds to the lac operator to inhibit transcription in E. coli. This inhibition can be relieved by adding lactose or isopropyl-β-D-thiogalactopyranoside (IPTG). lac repressor encoded by lacI
    645..663     +  promoter       T3 promoter: promoter for bacteriophage T3 RNA polymerase
    688..1331    +  promoter       GAP promoter: S. cerevisiae TDH3; promoter for glyceraldehyde-3-phosphate dehydrogenase
   1337..1366    +  misc_feature   MCS (fragment): pBluescript multiple cloning site
   1370..1435    +  CDS            3xFLAG: three tandem FLAG® epitope tags, followed by an enterokinase cleavage site
   1436..1460    +  protein_bind   attB1: mutant version of attB; recombination site for the Gateway® BP reaction BP Clonase™
   1466..2227    +  CDS            NOP4 (fragment): NOP4_YEAST - Also known as NOP77. Experimental evidence at protein level: Swiss-Prot protein existence level 1. Required for 60S ribosomal subunit synthesis. Probably involved in the processing of 27S rRNA to produce mature 25S rRNA. From Saccharomyces cerevisiae (strain ATCC 204508 / S288c) (Baker's yeast).
   2263..2510    +  terminator     CYC1 terminator: S. cerevisiae CYC1; transcription terminator for CYC1
   2529..2547    -  promoter       T7 promoter: promoter for bacteriophage T7 RNA polymerase
   2555..2710    +  CDS            lacZα (fragment): LacZα fragment of β-galactosidase; lacZ fragment
   2714..3142    +  rep_origin     f1 ori (sequence partly withheld): f1 bacteriophage origin of replication; arrow indicates direction of (+) strand synthesis
   3170..3221    -  misc_feature   bom (fragment): basis of mobility region from pBR322
   3272..3946    -  CDS            TRP1: phosphoribosylanthranilate isomerase, required for tryptophan biosynthesis; S. cerevisiae TRP1; yeast auxotrophic marker
   3947..4094    -  promoter       TRP1 promoter: S. cerevisiae TRP1
   4232..4281    -  misc_feature   bom (fragment): basis of mobility region from pBR322
   4383..4418    -  CDS            rop (fragment): Rop protein, which maintains plasmids at low copy number; rop
   4486..4989    -  misc_feature   CEN/ARS: S. cerevisiae CEN6 centromere fused to an autonomously replicating sequence
   5026..5130    +  promoter       AmpR promoter: bla
   5131..5991    +  CDS            AmpR: β-lactamase; bla; confers resistance to ampicillin, carbenicillin, and related antibiotics
   6162..222     +  rep_origin     ori (across the origin): high-copy-number ColE1/pMB1/pBR322/pUC origin of replication
>Addgene plasmid #169264 | p414GPD-3xFLAG-Nop4 dE8 | addgene full sequence | sequence record 335126 | Addgene NGS Result
GAACTGAGATACCTACAGCGTGAGCTATGAGAAAGCGCCACGCTTCCCGAAGGGAGAAAGGCGGACAGGT
ATCCGGTAAGCGGCAGGGTCGGAACAGGAGAGCGCACGAGGGAGCTTCCAGGGGGAAACGCCTGGTATCT
TTATAGTCCTGTCGGGTTTCGCCACCTCTGACTTGAGCGTCGATTTTTGTGATGCTCGTCAGGGGGGCGG
AGCCTATGGAAAAACGCCAGCAACGCGGCCTTTTTACGGTTCCTGGCCTTTTGCTGGCCTTTTGCTCACA
TGTTCTTTCCTGCGTTATCCCCTGATTCTGTGGATAACCGTATTACCGCCTTTGAGTGAGCTGATACCGC
TCGCCGCAGCCGAACGACCGAGCGCAGCGAGTCAGTGAGCGAGGAAGCGGAAGAGCGCCCAATACGCAAA
CCGCCTCTCCCCGCGCGTTGGCCGATTCATTAATGCAGCTGGCACGACAGGTTTCCCGACTGGAAAGCGG
GCAGTGAGCGCAACGCAATTAATGTGAGTTAGCTCACTCATTAGGCACCCCAGGCTTTACACTTTATGCT
TCCGGCTCGTATGTTGTGTGGAATTGTGAGCGGATAACAATTTCACACAGGAAACAGCTATGACCATGAT
TACGCCAAGCGCGCAATTAACCCTCACTAAAGGGAACAAAAGCTGGAGCTCAGTTTATCATTATCAATAC
TCGCCATTTCAAAGAATACGTAAATAATTAATAGTAGTGATTTTCCTAACTTTATTTAGTCAAAAAATTA
GCCTTTTAATTCTGCTGTAACCCGTACATGCCCAAAATAGGGGGCGGGTTACACAGAATATATAACATCG
TAGGTGTCTGGGTGAACAGTTTATTCCTGGCATCCACTAAATATAATGGAGCCCGCTTTTTAAGCTGGCA
TCCAGAAAAAAAAAGAATCCCAGCACCAAAATATTGTTTTCTTCACCAACCATCAGTTCATAGGTCCATT
CTCTTAGCGCAACTACAGAGAACAGGGGCACAAACAGGCAAAAAACGGGCACAACCTCAATGGAGTGATG
CAACCTGCCTGGAGTAAATGATGACACAAGGCAATTGACCCACGCATGTATCTATCTCATTTTCTTACAC
CTTCTATTACCTTCTGCTCTCTCTGATTTGGAAAAAGCTGAAAAAAAAGGTTGAAACCAGTTCCCTGAAA
TTATTCCCCTACTTGACTAATAAGTATATAAAGACGGTAGGTATTGATTGTAATTCTGTAAATCTATTTC
TTAAACTTCTTAAATTCTACTTTTATAGTTAGTCTTTTTTTTAGTTTTAAAACACCAGAACTTAGTTTCG
ACGGATTCTAGAACTAGTGGATCCCCCGGGCTGCAGATGGACTACAAAGACCATGACGGTGATTATAAAG
ATCATGATATCGATTACAAGGATGACGATGACAAGACAAGTTTGTACAAAAAAGCAGGCTACAAAATGGA
AGAAACAATAGAAAATGTTGAAGTGCCTTCTAGTAATGTCTCAAAACAAAATGACGACGGCCTAGATATG
AAGACTTTGTTTGTGAGGTCTATACCCCAGGATGTCACAGATGAGCAGCTGGCAGATTTCTTTTCCAATT
TTGCTCCGATCAAGCATGCGGTAGTTGTTAAGGACACGAATAAAAGGTCCAGGGGCTTCGGGTTCGTTAG
TTTTGCTGTAGAGGATGACACAAAAGAAGCCCTAGCTAAGGCCAGAAAGACCAAATTTAACGGACATATC
TTGAGGGTAGACATTGCTAAAAGAAGAGATCGTTCAAAGAAAACATCAGAAGTGGTTGAAAAGAGCACAC
CTGAGTCATCTGAGAAAATAACGGGCCAGAACAATGAAGATGAGGACGATGCTGATGGTGAAGACTCCAT
GCTAAAAGGTAAACCGAAATTAATTATCAGAAATATGCCATGGAGTTGTCGTGATCCAGTTAAATTGAAA
AAGATCTTTGGTAGATATGGTACCGTCGTGGAGGCTACCATTCCAAGGAAGCGTGATGGTAAATTGTGTG
GATTTGCGTTTGTTACTATGAAGAAAATCAGTAATTGTAGAATTGCTTTGGAAAACACCAAAGACTTGAA
AATTGATGGTAGAAAGGTGGCTGTTGATTTTGCTGTTCAAAAAAACAGATGGGAAGATTACAAAAAAGCC
CAGCCAGAAATGAATGACAAAGATGATAACGAGTCAGGAAATGAAGATGCTGAAGAAAACCATGACGACG
AAGAAGATGAAAATGAATAGAGTCATGTAATTAGTTATGTCACGCTTACATTCACGCCCTCCCCCCACAT
CCGCTCTAACCGAAAAGGAAGGAGTTAGACAACCTGAAGTCTAGGTCCCTATTTATTTTTTTATAGTTAT
GTTAGTATTAAGAACGTTATTTATATTTCAAATTTTTCTTTTTTTTCTGTACAGACGCGTGTACGCATGT
AACATTATACTGAAAACCTTGCTTGAGAAGGTTTTGGGACGCTCGAAGGCTTTAATTTGCGGCCGGTACC
CAATTCGCCCTATAGTGAGTCGTATTACGCGCGCTCACTGGCCGTCGTTTTACAACGTCGTGACTGGGAA
AACCCTGGCGTTACCCAACTTAATCGCCTTGCAGCACATCCCCCTTTCGCCAGCTGGCGTAATAGCGAAG
AGGCCCGCACCGATCGCCCTTCCCAACAGTTGCGCAGCCTGAATGGCGAATGG
[124 nt withheld, positions 2714-2837]
C
[91 nt withheld, positions 2839-2929]
A
[49 nt withheld, positions 2931-2979]
CCTTTGACGTTGGAGTCCACGTTCTTT
[37 nt withheld, positions 3007-3043]
ACCCTATCTCGGTCTATTCTTTTGATTTATAAGGGATTTTGCCGATTTCGGCCTATTGGTTAAAAAATGA
GCTGATTTAACAAAAATTTAACGCGAATTTTAACAAAATATTAACGCTTACAATTTCCTGATGCGGTATT
TTCTCCTTACGCATCTGTGCGGTATTTCACACCGCATAGATCGGCAAGTGCACAAACAATACTTAAATAA
ATACTACTCAGTAATAACCTATTTCTTAGCATTTTTGACGAAATTTGCTATTTTGTTAGAGTCTTTTACA
CCATTTGTCTCCACACCTCCGCTTACATCAACACCAATAACGCCATTTAATCTAAGCGCATCACCAACAT
TTTCTGGCGTCAGTCCACCAGCTAACATAAAATGTAAGCTTTCGGGGCTCTCTTGCCTTCCAACCCAGTC
AGAAATCGAGTTCCAATCCAAAAGTTCACCTGTCCCACCTGCTTCTGAATCAAACAAGGGAATAAACGAA
TGAGGTTTCTGTGAAGCTGCACTGAGTAGTATGTTGCAGTCTTTTGGAAATACGAGTCTTTTAATAACTG
GCAAACCGAGGAACTCTTGGTATTCTTGCCACGACTCATCTCCATGCAGTTGGACGATATCAATGCCGTA
ATCATTGACCAGAGCCAAAACATCCTCCTTAGGTTGATTACGAAACACGCCAACCAAGTATTTCGGAGTG
CCTGAACTATTTTTATATGCTTTTACAAGACTTGAAATTTTCCTTGCAATAACCGGGTCAATTGTTCTCT
TTCTATTGGGCACACATATAATACCCAGCAAGTCAGCATCGGAATCTAGAGCACATTCTGCGGCCTCTGT
GCTCTGCAAGCCGCAAACTTTCACCAATGGACCAGAACTACCTGTGAAATTAATAACAGACATACTCCAA
GCTGCCTTTGTGTGCTTAATCACGTATACTCACGTGCTCAATAGTCACCAATGCCCTCCCTCTTGGCCCT
CTCCTTTTCTTTTTTCGACCGAATTAATTCTTAATCGGCAAAAAAAGAAAAGCTCCGGATCAAGATTGTA
CGTAAGGTGACAAGCTATTTTTCAATAAAGAATATCTTCCACTACTGCCATCTGGCGTCATAACTGCAAA
GTACACATATATTACGATGCTGTTCTATTAAATGCTTCCTATATTATATATATAGTAATGTCGTGATCTA
TGGTGCACTCTCAGTACAATCTGCTCTGATGCCGCATAGTTAAGCCAGCCCCGACACCCGCCAACACCCG
CTGACGCGCCCTGACGGGCTTGTCTGCTCCCGGCATCCGCTTACAGACAAGCTGTGACCGTCTCCGGGAG
CTGCATGTGTCAGAGGTTTTCACCGTCATCACCGAAACGCGCGAGACGAAAGGGCCTCGTGATACGCCTA
TTTTTATAGGTTAATGTCATGATAATAATGGTTTCTTAGACGGATCGCTTGCCTGTAACTTACACGCGCC
TCGTATCTTTTAATGATGGAATAATTTGGGAATTTACTCTGTGTTTATTTATTTTTATGTTTTGTATTTG
GATTTTAGAAAGTAAATAAAGAAGGTAGAAGAGTTACGGAATGAAGAAAAAAAAATAAACAAAGGTTTAA
AAAATTTCAACAAAAAGCGTACTTTACATATATATTTATTAGACAAGAAAAGCAGATTAAATAGATATAC
ATTCGATTAACGATAAGTAAAATGTAAAATCACAGGATTTTCGTGTGTGGTCTTCTACACAGACAAGATG
AAACAATTCGGCATTAATACCTGAGAGCAGGAAGAGCAAGATAAAAGGTAGTATTTGTTGGCGATCCCCC
TAGAGTCTTTTACATCTTCGGAAAACAAAAACTATTTTTTCTTTAATTTCTTTTTTTACTTTCTATTTTT
AATTTATATATTTATATTAAAAAATTTAAATTATAATTATTTTTATAGCACGTGATGAAAAGGACCCAGG
TGGCACTTTTCGGGGAAATGTGCGCGGAACCCCTATTTGTTTATTTTTCTAAATACATTCAAATATGTAT
CCGCTCATGAGACAATAACCCTGATAAATGCTTCAATAATATTGAAAAAGGAAGAGTATGAGTATTCAAC
ATTTCCGTGTCGCCCTTATTCCCTTTTTTGCGGCATTTTGCCTTCCTGTTTTTGCTCACCCAGAAACGCT
GGTGAAAGTAAAAGATGCTGAAGATCAGTTGGGTGCACGAGTGGGTTACATCGAACTGGATCTCAACAGC
GGTAAGATCCTTGAGAGTTTTCGCCCCGAAGAACGTTTTCCAATGATGAGCACTTTTAAAGTTCTGCTAT
GTGGCGCGGTATTATCCCGTATTGACGCCGGGCAAGAGCAACTCGGTCGCCGCATACACTATTCTCAGAA
TGACTTGGTTGAGTACTCACCAGTCACAGAAAAGCATCTTACGGATGGCATGACAGTAAGAGAATTATGC
AGTGCTGCCATAACCATGAGTGATAACACTGCGGCCAACTTACTTCTGACAACGATCGGAGGACCGAAGG
AGCTAACCGCTTTTTTGCACAACATGGGGGATCATGTAACTCGCCTTGATCGTTGGGAACCGGAGCTGAA
TGAAGCCATACCAAACGACGAGCGTGACACCACGATGCCTGTAGCAATGGCAACAACGTTGCGCAAACTA
TTAACTGGCGAACTACTTACTCTAGCTTCCCGGCAACAATTAATAGACTGGATGGAGGCGGATAAAGTTG
CAGGACCACTTCTGCGCTCGGCCCTTCCGGCTGGCTGGTTTATTGCTGATAAATCTGGAGCCGGTGAGCG
TGGGTCTCGCGGTATCATTGCAGCACTGGGGCCAGATGGTAAGCCCTCCCGTATCGTAGTTATCTACACG
ACGGGGAGTCAGGCAACTATGGATGAACGAAATAGACAGATCGCTGAGATAGGTGCCTCACTGATTAAGC
ATTGGTAACTGTCAGACCAAGTTTACTCATATATACTTTAGATTGATTTAAAACTTCATTTTTAATTTAA
AAGGATCTAGGTGAAGATCCTTTTTGATAATCTCATGACCAAAATCCCTTAACGTGAGTTTTCGTTCCAC
TGAGCGTCAGACCCCGTAGAAAAGATCAAAGGATCTTCTTGAGATCCTTTTTTTCTGCGCGTAATCTGCT
GCTTGCAAACAAAAAAACCACCGCTACCAGCGGTGGTTTGTTTGCCGGATCAAGAGCTACCAACTCTTTT
TCCGAAGGTAACTGGCTTCAGCAGAGCGCAGATACCAAATACTGTTCTTCTAGTGTAGCCGTAGTTAGGC
CACCACTTCAAGAACTCTGTAGCACCGCCTACATACCTCGCTCTGCTAATCCTGTTACCAGTGGCTGCTG
CCAGTGGCGATAAGTCGTGTCTTACCGGGTTGGACTCAAGACGATAGTTACCGGATAAGGCGCAGCGGTC
GGGCTGAACGGGGGGTTCGTGCACACAGCCCAGCTTGGAGCGAACGACCTACACC
